Addgene plasmid #148550: pLNHA-C1-HsGIGYF2_AE
Purpose: Mammalian Expression of HsGIGYF2
Depositing lab: Elisa Izaurralde. Depositing organization: Max Planck Institute for Developmental Biology. Publication: GIGYF1/2 proteins use auxiliary sequences to selectively bind to 4EHP and repress target mRNA expression. Peter D, Weber R, Sandmeir F, Wohlbold L, Helms S, Bawankar P, Valkov E, Igreja C, Izaurralde E. Genes Dev. 2017 Jun 1;31(11):1147-1161. doi: 10.1101/gad.299420.117. Epub 2017 Jul 11. PubMed 28698298.
Backbone
  Vector backbone: Unknown
  Vector type: Mammalian Expression
Growth in bacteria
  Bacterial resistance: Kanamycin, 50 μg/mL
  Growth temperature: 37°C
  Growth strain: DH5alpha
  Copy number: High Copy
Gene/Insert
  Gene/Insert name: HsGIGYF2
  Species: H. sapiens (human)
  Mutation: one silent mutation and one deletion of Q1211 compared to the sequence of NCBI: NM_015575.3 or Uniprot.: Q6Y7W6-1
  Entrez Gene: GIGYF2 (a.k.a. GYF2, PARK11, PERQ2, PERQ3, TNRC15)
  Cloning method: Unknown
Terms and licenses: Academic/Nonprofit Terms; Industry Terms: Not Available to Industry
Depositor comments: Plasmids from this collection were made available to the research community and donated after the lab closed. Please note that the sequence provided by the depositing laboratory may be theoretical/predicted or based on Sanger sequencing results. There may be discrepancies between sequencing results obtained by Addgene and the depositor sequence. If an Addgene verified sequence is not available, please contact before placing your order to request that our lab fully sequence the plasmid.
How to cite: pLNHA-C1-HsGIGYF2_AE was a gift from Elisa Izaurralde (Addgene plasmid # 148550 ; http://n2t.net/addgene:148550 ; RRID:Addgene_148550)
