[The description below was written by a language model from this plasmid's Addgene catalogue record and pLannotate feature annotations shown in this document.]
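Description:
pLNHA-C1-HsGIGYF2_AE is an 8,035 nt mammalian expression plasmid carrying human GIGYF2 under the human cytomegalovirus immediate early enhancer and promoter. The catalogue lists the backbone as unknown. The feature layout shows a CMV-driven cassette followed by an SV40 polyadenylation signal, an f1 origin, a NeoR/KanR marker with dual bacterial (AmpR promoter) and SV40 early promoters and an HSV TK poly(A) signal, and a high-copy ColE1/pUC origin. The plasmid is maintained in E. coli under kanamycin selection. The same aminoglycoside phosphotransferase gene, expressed from the SV40 promoter, could support G418 selection in mammalian cells.

Upstream of the GIGYF2 coding sequence (about 3.9 kb), the annotation detects a short fragment of the bacteriophage lambda N protein followed by an HA epitope sequence. This is consistent with the "LNHA" in the plasmid name and suggests an N-terminal lambda N–HA fusion, although the reading frame is not shown explicitly. The lambda N peptide binds boxB RNA hairpins, so fusions of this kind are commonly used to tether a protein to a boxB-containing reporter mRNA, while the HA tag allows detection or immunoprecipitation. The record itself gives the purpose only as mammalian expression of HsGIGYF2. It links the plasmid to work on how GIGYF1/2 proteins bind 4EHP and repress target mRNA expression.

Relative to the reference sequence, the insert has one silent mutation and a deletion of Q1211. A T7 promoter lies between the CMV promoter and the coding region. Several short annotated fragments (HIV-1 LTR, SV40 large T antigen, ble, bGH poly(A)) are probably backbone remnants or partial matches rather than functional elements.
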