Features (pLannotate 1.2.2; 18 found; start..end, strand, type, name):
      1..304     +  enhancer       CMV enhancer: human cytomegalovirus immediate early enhancer
    305..508     +  promoter       CMV promoter: human cytomegalovirus (CMV) immediate early promoter
    504..537     +  LTR            5' LTR (truncated) (fragment): truncated 5' long terminal repeat (LTR) from HIV-1
    553..571     +  promoter       T7 promoter: promoter for bacteriophage T7 RNA polymerase
    605..670     +  CDS            N (fragment): REGN_LAMBD - Experimental evidence at protein level: Swiss-Prot protein existence level 1. Plays a role as a transcriptional antitermination factor that allows the virus to initiate its lytic phase. Activates expression of the delayed viral early genes by modifying host RNA polymerase (RNAP) into a form that is resistant to termination signals. This antitermination function requires the host NusA protein which serves to stabilize the interaction between antitermination protein N and host RNA polymerase. From Escherichia phage lambda (Bacteriophage lambda).
    695..721     +  CDS            3xHA (fragment): three tandem HA epitope tags
    737..4630    +  CDS            GIGYF2: GGYF2_HUMAN - Also known as KIAA0642 From Homo sapiens (Human).
   4656..4740    +  CDS            large T antigen (fragment): large T antigen from SV40 (simian virus 40)
   4763..4884    +  polyA_signal   SV40 poly(A) signal: SV40 polyadenylation signal
   4918..5346    -  rep_origin     f1 ori (sequence partly withheld): f1 bacteriophage origin of replication; arrow indicates direction of (+) strand synthesis
   5373..5477    +  promoter       AmpR promoter: bla
   5479..5836    +  promoter       SV40 promoter: SV40 enhancer and early promoter
   5871..6665    +  CDS            NeoR/KanR: aminoglycoside phosphotransferase from Tn5; aph(3')-II (or nptII); confers resistance to neomycin, kanamycin, and G418 (Geneticin®)
   6686..6838    +  CDS            ble (fragment): BLE_KLEPN - Experimental evidence at protein level: Swiss-Prot protein existence level 1. Binding protein with a strong affinity to the bleomycin family of antibiotics. Binds to CL990; an antimitotic-antibiotic compound. From Klebsiella pneumoniae.
   6897..6944    +  polyA_signal   HSV TK poly(A) signal: herpes simplex virus thymidine kinase polyadenylation signal (Cole and Stacy, 1985)
   7035..7051    -  polyA_signal   bGH poly(A) signal (fragment): bovine growth hormone polyadenylation signal
   7273..7861    +  rep_origin     ori: high-copy-number ColE1/pMB1/pBR322/pUC origin of replication
   7976..8035    +  enhancer       CMV enhancer (fragment): human cytomegalovirus immediate early enhancer
>Addgene plasmid #148550 | pLNHA-C1-HsGIGYF2_AE | addgene full sequence | sequence record 389940 | Addgene NGS Result
CGTTACATAACTTACGGTAAATGGCCCGCCTGGCTGACCGCCCAACGACCCCCGCCCATTGACGTCAATA
ATGACGTATGTTCCCATAGTAACGCCAATAGGGACTTTCCATTGACGTCAATGGGTGGAGTATTTACGGT
AAACTGCCCACTTGGCAGTACATCAAGTGTATCATATGCCAAGTACGCCCCCTATTGACGTCAATGACGG
TAAATGGCCCGCCTGGCATTATGCCCAGTACATGACCTTATGGGACTTTCCTACTTGGCAGTACATCTAC
GTATTAGTCATCGCTATTACCATGGTGATGCGGTTTTGGCAGTACATCAATGGGCGTGGATAGCGGTTTG
ACTCACGGGGATTTCCAAGTCTCCACCCCATTGACGTCAATGGGAGTTTGTTTTGGCACCAAAATCAACG
GGACTTTCCAAAATGTCGTAACAACTCCGCCCCATTGACGCAAATGGGCGGTAGGCGTGTACGGTGGGAG
GTCTATATAAGCAGAGCTCTCTGGCTAACTAGAGAACCCACTGCTTACTGGCTTATCGAAATTAATACGA
CTCACTATAGGGAGACCCAAGCTCTAGCGCTACCGGTCGCCACCATGGACGCACAAACACGACGACGTGA
GCGTCGCGCTGAGAAACAAGCTCAATGGAAAGCTGCAAACGGTGGATCTCCTCCACATATGGCTTACCCA
TACGATGTTCCAGATTACGCTCCTCCATCTCGAGCTATGGCAGCGGAAACGCAGACACTGAACTTTGGGC
CTGAATGGCTCCGAGCTCTGTCCAGTGGTGGGAGTATTACATCCCCTCCTCTTTCTCCAGCATTGCCGAA
GTATAAATTAGCAGATTATCGTTACGGCAGAGAAGAAATGTTAGCACTTTTCCTTAAAGACAACAAGATA
CCTTCAGACCTTCTGGATAAAGAATTTCTGCCTATCCTCCAGGAGGAACCCCTTCCACCATTGGCTCTGG
TACCCTTTACAGAAGAAGAACAGAGAAACTTTTCCATGTCTGTAAATAGTGCTGCTGTCCTGCGATTGAC
AGGACGAGGAGGAGGAGGAACAGTGGTGGGGGCTCCTAGAGGTCGAAGTTCTTCAAGAGGGCGAGGCAGA
GGCAGAGGTGAATGTGGTTTCTACCAAAGAAGTTTTGATGAAGTAGAGGGTGTTTTTGGTCGAGGAGGTG
GCAGAGAAATGCATAGATCGCAGAGCTGGGAGGAAAGGGGTGACAGACGTTTTGAAAAACCAGGACGAAA
AGATGTAGGGAGACCAAATTTTGAGGAAGGTGGACCAACATCAGTAGGGAGAAAGCATGAATTTATACGC
TCAGAAAGTGAAAATTGGCGCATCTTTAGAGAGGAACAAAATGGAGAAGATGAAGATGGAGGTTGGCGAC
TAGCTGGATCAAGGAGGGATGGAGAGAGGTGGCGACCTCACAGTCCTGATGGCCCTCGTTCTGCAGGCTG
GCGGGAACACATGGAACGACGTCGGAGGTTTGAGTTTGATTTTCGAGATAGAGATGATGAACGGGGTTAC
CGAAGGGTTCGCTCTGGCAGTGGGAGCATAGATGATGACAGGGATAGCTTGCCCGAATGGTGCTTAGAGG
ATGCTGAAGAAGAAATGGGTACATTTGACTCATCTGGAGCATTCCTTTCTCTAAAAAAAGTACAGAAAGA
GCCTATTCCAGAAGAGCAGGAGATGGACTTCCGGCCTGTGGACGAAGGGGAGGAGTGCTCTGACTCTGAG
GGTAGCCATAATGAAGAGGCCAAAGAACCCGATAAGACAAATAAGAAAGAAGGAGAGAAAACAGATAGAG
TAGGAGTTGAAGCTAGTGAGGAAACTCCCCAGACCTCATCATCATCTGCTAGACCAGGTACTCCTTCAGA
CCATCAGTCTCAGGAAGCATCACAGTTTGAGAGGAAAGATGAACCAAAAACTGAGCAAACGGAAAAAGCT
GAAGAGGAGACTCGGATGGAAAATAGTCTACCAGCCAAAGTGCCCAGCAGAGGGGATGAAATGGTTGCTG
ATGTCCAGCAGCCCCTGTCGCAGATTCCTTCAGATACAGCCTCTCCTCTTCTCATACTTCCACCTCCTGT
TCCCAATCCTAGTCCTACTCTCCGGCCAGTTGAAACACCAGTTGTAGGTGCTCCTGGTATGGGCAGTGTT
TCCACAGAACCTGATGATGAAGAAGGTCTCAAACATTTGGAGCAGCAAGCTGAGAAAATGGTGGCTTATC
TCCAAGACAGTGCACTAGATGATGAAAGATTGGCATCAAAACTGCAAGAGCACAGAGCTAAAGGAGTGTC
GATTCCATTGATGCATGAAGCAATGCAGAAGTGGTATTACAAAGATCCTCAGGGAGAAATTCAAGGTCCC
TTCAATAATCAGGAGATGGCAGAATGGTTTCAGGCGGGCTATTTTACTATGTCTTTATTGGTGAAGAGAG
CGTGTGATGAAAGCTTCCAACCTCTTGGCGATATCATGAAAATGTGGGGAAGGGTTCCCTTTTCTCCAGG
TCCAGCTCCCCCTCCTCATATGGGAGAGCTGGACCAGGAACGACTGACCAGGCAGCAAGAACTCACAGCC
TTATACCAGATGCAGCACCTGCAGTACCAGCAGTTTTTAATACAACAACAATATGCACAGGTTTTGGCCC
AACAGCAGAAAGCAGCACTGTCTTCCCAGCAGCAGCAGCAGTTGGCACTTCTTCTTCAACAGTTTCAGAC
CTTGAAGATGAGAATATCTGATCAGAACATCATTCCCTCAGTAACTAGGTCTGTGTCCGTGCCAGATACT
GGCTCTATCTGGGAGCTTCAGCCAACAGCTTCACAGCCTACAGTTTGGGAAGGTGGTAGTGTATGGGATC
TTCCTCTGGACACCACGACACCAGGCCCTGCCCTGGAACAGCTTCAGCAGCTAGAGAAGGCCAAAGCTGC
AAAGCTAGAGCAAGAGAGAAGAGAGGCAGAAATGAGGGCAAAACGGGAAGAGGAAGAGCGAAAGAGGCAG
GAAGAACTCCGAAGACAACAGGAGGAAATTCTTCGGCGACAGCAGGAAGAAGAAAGGAAAAGGCGAGAGG
AAGAAGAACTTGCCCGAAGGAAACAGGAAGAGGCTCTGCGTCGCCAGCGGGAGCAAGAAATTGCATTAAG
GCGACAGCGAGAAGAGGAAGAAAGACAGCAGCAAGAAGAAGCTCTTAGAAGACTGGAAGAGAGGAGAAGA
GAAGAGGAAGAAAGGCGGAAGCAGGAAGAATTGTTACGCAAACAGGAAGAGGAGGCTGCAAAATGGGCCC
GGGAAGAAGAAGAAGCCCAGCGTCGATTAGAGGAGAACCGGCTGCGGATGGAAGAGGAGGCAGCCAGACT
CCGGCATGAGGAAGAAGAACGGAAGAGAAAGGAGCTGGAGGTCCAGCGGCAGAAGGAGTTAATGCGCCAG
AGGCAGCAGCAGCAAGAGGCTCTCCGGAGGTTGCAGCAGCAGCAGCAGCAACAACAGCTGGCGCAGATGA
AGCTTCCTTCTTCTTCAACGTGGGGCCAGCAGTCCAATACAACAGCATGTCAGTCCCAGGCCACGCTGTC
GTTGGCTGAAATCCAAAAACTAGAGGAAGAACGAGAACGGCAGCTTCGAGAAGAGCAAAGGCGCCAGCAG
AGGGAGTTGATGAAAGCTCTTCAGCAGCAGCAGCAGCAGCAACAGCAGAAACTCTCAGGTTGGGGGAATG
TCAGCAAACCTTCAGGTACCACGAAATCTCTTCTGGAGATCCAGCAGGAAGAGGCCAGGCAAATGCAAAA
GCAGCAGCAGCAGCAGCAGCAACACCAGCAACCAAACAGAGCTCGTAACAATACGCATTCCAACCTGCAC
ACCAGCATTGGGAATTCTGTTTGGGGCTCTATAAATACTGGTCCTCCTAACCAGTGGGCATCTGACCTAG
TCAGTAGTATTTGGAGTAATGCTGACACTAAAAACTCCAACATGGGATTCTGGGATGATGCAGTGAAAGA
GGTGGGACCTAGGAATTCAACAAATAAAAATAAAAACAACGCCAGTCTCAGTAAATCTGTAGGTGTGTCT
AACCGGCAGAATAAGAAAGTAGAAGAAGAAGAAAAGTTGCTGAAGCTCTTTCAGGGAGTAAATAAAGCCC
AAGATGGATTTACGCAGTGGTGTGAACAGATGCTTCATGCCCTTAATACGGCAAATAACTTGGATGTTCC
CACATTTGTTTCTTTCCTGAAAGAAGTAGAATCTCCTTATGAGGTCCATGATTATATCAGGGCCTATTTA
GGAGATACTTCTGAGGCCAAGGAGTTTGCCAAGCAGTTCCTTGAGCGCCGTGCCAAACAGAAAGCCAACC
AGCAGCGTCAGCAGCAGCAGCTGCCGCAGCAGCAGCAGCAGCCGCCACAGCAGCCGCCACAGCAGCCACA
ACAGCAGGACTCTGTGTGGGGGATGAACCACAGTACACTCCATTCAGTATTTCAGACCAATCAAAGCAAC
AACCAACAATCCAATTTTGAGGCTGTGCAGAGTGGCAAGAAGAAGAAAAAGCAGAAGATGGTCCGAGCAG
ATCCCAGTTTATTAGGATTTTCAGTCAATGCATCATCGGAGCGACTCAACATGGGTGAAATCGAGACGTT
GGATGACTACTGAGGATCCACCGGATCTAGATAACTGATCATAATCAGCCATACCACATTTGTAGAGGTT
TTACTTGCTTTAAAAAACCTCCCACACCTCCCCCTGAACCTGAAACATAAAATGAATGCAATTGTTGTTG
TTAACTTGTTTATTGCAGCTTATAATGGTTACAAATAAAGCAATAGCATCACAAATTTCACAAATAAAGC
ATTTTTTTCACTGCATTCTAGTTGTGGTTTGTCCAAACTCATCAATGTATCTTAACGCGTAAATTGTAAG
CGTTAATATTTTGTTAAAATTCGCGTTAAATTTTTGTTAAATCAGCTCATTTTTTAACCAATAGGCCGAA
ATCGGCAAAATCCCTTATAAATCAAAAGAATAGACCGAGATAGGGT
[37 nt withheld, positions 5017-5053]
AAAGAACGTGGACTCCAACGTCAAAGG
[49 nt withheld, positions 5081-5129]
T
[91 nt withheld, positions 5131-5221]
G
[124 nt withheld, positions 5223-5346]
CAGGTGGCACTTTTCGGGGAAATGTGCGCGGAACCCCTATTTGTTTATTTTTCTAAATACATTCAAATAT
GTATCCGCTCATGAGACAATAACCCTGATAAATGCTTCAATAATATTGAAAAAGGAAGAGTCCTGAGGCG
GAAAGAACCAGCTGTGGAATGTGTGTCAGTTAGGGTGTGGAAAGTCCCCAGGCTCCCCAGCAGGCAGAAG
TATGCAAAGCATGCATCTCAATTAGTCAGCAACCAGGTGTGGAAAGTCCCCAGGCTCCCCAGCAGGCAGA
AGTATGCAAAGCATGCATCTCAATTAGTCAGCAACCATAGTCCCGCCCCTAACTCCGCCCATCCCGCCCC
TAACTCCGCCCAGTTCCGCCCATTCTCCGCCCCATGGCTGACTAATTTTTTTTATTTATGCAGAGGCCGA
GGCCGCCTCGGCCTCTGAGCTATTCCAGAAGTAGTGAGGAGGCTTTTTTGGAGGCCTAGGCTTTTGCAAA
GATCGATCAAGAGACAGGATGAGGATCGTTTCGCATGATTGAACAAGATGGATTGCACGCAGGTTCTCCG
GCCGCTTGGGTGGAGAGGCTATTCGGCTATGACTGGGCACAACAGACAATCGGCTGCTCTGATGCCGCCG
TGTTCCGGCTGTCAGCGCAGGGGCGCCCGGTTCTTTTTGTCAAGACCGACCTGTCCGGTGCCCTGAATGA
ACTGCAAGACGAGGCAGCGCGGCTATCGTGGCTGGCCACGACGGGCGTTCCTTGCGCAGCTGTGCTCGAC
GTTGTCACTGAAGCGGGAAGGGACTGGCTGCTATTGGGCGAAGTGCCGGGGCAGGATCTCCTGTCATCTC
ACCTTGCTCCTGCCGAGAAAGTATCCATCATGGCTGATGCAATGCGGCGGCTGCATACGCTTGATCCGGC
TACCTGCCCATTCGACCACCAAGCGAAACATCGCATCGAGCGAGCACGTACTCGGATGGAAGCCGGTCTT
GTCGATCAGGATGATCTGGACGAAGAGCATCAGGGGCTCGCGCCAGCCGAACTGTTCGCCAGGCTCAAGG
CGAGCATGCCCGACGGCGAGGATCTCGTCGTGACCCATGGCGATGCCTGCTTGCCGAATATCATGGTGGA
AAATGGCCGCTTTTCTGGATTCATCGACTGTGGCCGGCTGGGTGTGGCGGACCGCTATCAGGACATAGCG
TTGGCTACCCGTGATATTGCTGAAGAGCTTGGCGGCGAATGGGCTGACCGCTTCCTCGTGCTTTACGGTA
TCGCCGCTCCCGATTCGCAGCGCATCGCCTTCTATCGCCTTCTTGACGAGTTCTTCTGAGCGGGACTCTG
GGGTTCGAAATGACCGACCAAGCGACGCCCAACCTGCCATCACGAGATTTCGATTCCACCGCCGCCTTCT
ATGAAAGGTTGGGCTTCGGAATCGTTTTCCGGGACGCCGGCTGGATGATCCTCCAGCGCGGGGATCTCAT
GCTGGAGTTCTTCGCCCACCCTAGGGGGAGGCTAACTGAAACACGGAAGGAGACAATACCGGAAGGAACC
CGCGCTATGACGGCAATAAAAAGACAGAATAAAACGCACGGTGTTGGGTCGTTTGTTCATAAACGCGGGG
TTCGGTCCCAGGGCTGGCACTCTGTCGATACCCCACCGAGACCCCATTGGGGCCAATACGCCCGCGTTTC
TTCCTTTTCCCCACCCCACCCCCCAAGTTCGGGTGAAGGCCCAGGGCTCGCAGCCAACGTCGGGGCGGCA
GGCCCTGCCATAGCCTCAGGTTACTCATATATACTTTAGATTGATTTAAAACTTCATTTTTAATTTAAAA
GGATCTAGGTGAAGATCCTTTTTGATAATCTCATGACCAAAATCCCTTAACGTGAGTTTTCGTTCCACTG
AGCGTCAGACCCCGTAGAAAAGATCAAAGGATCTTCTTGAGATCCTTTTTTTCTGCGCGTAATCTGCTGC
TTGCAAACAAAAAAACCACCGCTACCAGCGGTGGTTTGTTTGCCGGATCAAGAGCTACCAACTCTTTTTC
CGAAGGTAACTGGCTTCAGCAGAGCGCAGATACCAAATACTGTTCTTCTAGTGTAGCCGTAGTTAGGCCA
CCACTTCAAGAACTCTGTAGCACCGCCTACATACCTCGCTCTGCTAATCCTGTTACCAGTGGCTGCTGCC
AGTGGCGATAAGTCGTGTCTTACCGGGTTGGACTCAAGACGATAGTTACCGGATAAGGCGCAGCGGTCGG
GCTGAACGGGGGGTTCGTGCACACAGCCCAGCTTGGAGCGAACGACCTACACCGAACTGAGATACCTACA
GCGTGAGCTATGAGAAAGCGCCACGCTTCCCGAAGGGAGAAAGGCGGACAGGTATCCGGTAAGCGGCAGG
GTCGGAACAGGAGAGCGCACGAGGGAGCTTCCAGGGGGAAACGCCTGGTATCTTTATAGTCCTGTCGGGT
TTCGCCACCTCTGACTTGAGCGTCGATTTTTGTGATGCTCGTCAGGGGGGCGGAGCCTATGGAAAAACGC
CAGCAACGCGGCCTTTTTACGGTTCCTGGCCTTTTGCTGGCCTTTTGCTCACATGTTCTTTCCTGCGTTA
TCCCCTGATTCTGTGGATAACCGTATTACCGCCATGCATTAGTTATTAATAGTAATCAATTACGGGGTCA
TTAGTTCATAGCCCATATATGGAGTTCCG
